Addgene plasmid #202450: pRSITEP-shBIRC6-2-C911
Purpose: a seed-matched control for pRSITEP-puro-shBIRC6-2
Depositing lab: William Hahn. Depositing organization: Dana-Farber Cancer Institute. Publication: A Ubiquitination Cascade Regulating the Integrated Stress Response and Survival in Carcinomas. Cervia LD, Shibue T, Borah AA, Gaeta B, He L, Leung L, Li N, Moyer SM, Shim BH, Dumont N, Gonzalez A, Bick NR, Kazachkova M, Dempster JM, Krill-Burger JM, Piccioni F, Udeshi ND, Olive ME, Carr SA, Root DE, McFarland JM, Vazquez F, Hahn WC. Cancer Discov. 2023 Mar 1;13(3):766-795. doi: 10.1158/2159-8290.CD-22-1230. PubMed 36576405.
Backbone
  Vector backbone: pRSITEP
  Vector type: Mammalian Expression, Lentiviral
  Selectable markers: Puromycin
Growth in bacteria
  Bacterial resistance: Ampicillin, 100 μg/mL
  Growth temperature: 37°C
  Growth strain: NEB Stable
  Copy number: High Copy
Gene/Insert
  Gene/Insert name: BIRC6 shRNA
  gRNA/shRNA sequence: CCAGGAGCAAGTGAACATTCC
  Species: H. sapiens (human)
  Entrez Gene: BIRC6 (a.k.a. APOLLON, BRUCE)
  Promoter: hU6
  Cloning method: Restriction Enzyme; 5′ cloning site unknown (unknown if destroyed)
Terms and licenses: Academic/Nonprofit Terms; Industry Terms: Not Available to Industry
How to cite: pRSITEP-shBIRC6-2-C911 was a gift from William Hahn (Addgene plasmid # 202450 ; http://n2t.net/addgene:202450 ; RRID:Addgene_202450)
