[The description below was written by a language model from this plasmid's Addgene catalogue record and pLannotate feature annotations shown in this document.]
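Description:
pRSITEP-shBIRC6-2-C911 is a third-generation-style lentiviral shRNA vector on the pRSITEP backbone, built for tetracycline-regulated knockdown experiments in mammalian cells. In bacteria it is maintained as a high-copy plasmid through a ColE1/pUC-type origin and selected with ampicillin (AmpR). The viral portion begins with an RSV promoter fused to a truncated HIV-1 5' LTR, which drives production of the genomic RNA in packaging cells. It is followed by the Ψ packaging signal with a partial gag sequence, the RRE for Rev-dependent nuclear export, a cPPT/CTS, a WPRE and a truncated 3' LTR. An SV40 poly(A) signal and SV40 origin lie downstream of the 3' LTR.

The payload is a hairpin expressed from a human U6 RNA polymerase III promoter that carries tet operator sequence immediately downstream. A second cassette uses the EF-1α core promoter joined to an HTLV-1 LTR segment to express TetR and then puromycin N-acetyltransferase. The element linking these two coding sequences is not annotated. TetR binds the operator and represses the hairpin until tetracycline or doxycycline is added, while PuroR allows selection of transduced cells with puromycin.

The insert is recorded as a human BIRC6 (APOLLON/BRUCE) shRNA, but this version is the C911 seed-matched control for the corresponding shBIRC6-2 construct. C911 designs conventionally alter central bases of the hairpin to abolish on-target cleavage while keeping the seed region, so that seed-driven off-target effects are retained. It is used alongside the active shRNA to separate genuine BIRC6-dependent phenotypes from off-target effects. The cloning sites are not recorded.
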