Features (pLannotate 1.2.2; 29 found; start..end, strand, type, name):
     74..173     +  misc_feature   bom (fragment): basis of mobility region from pBR322
    179..333     -  CDS            lacZα (fragment): LacZα fragment of β-galactosidase; lacZ fragment
    347..573     +  promoter       RSV promoter: Rous sarcoma virus enhancer/promoter
    574..754     +  LTR            5' LTR (truncated): truncated 5' long terminal repeat (LTR) from HIV-1
    801..926     +  misc_feature   HIV-1 Ψ: packaging signal of human immunodeficiency virus type 1
    910..1248    +  CDS            HIV-1 gag (fragment): gag protein from human immunodeficiency virus 1; gag
   1419..1652    +  misc_feature   RRE: The Rev response element (RRE) of HIV-1 allows for Rev-dependent mRNA export from the nucleus to the cytoplasm.
   2029..2129    +  CDS            Rev (fragment): human immunodeficiency virus 1 (HIV-1) Rev protein; rev; enhances nuclear export of unspliced and incompletely spliced viral mRNAs
   2160..2360    +  promoter       U6 promoter (fragment): RNA polymerase III promoter for human U6 snRNA
   2361..2378    +  protein_bind   tet operator (fragment): tetO; bacterial operator O2 for the tetR and tetA genes tetracycline repressor TetR
   2387..2405    +  promoter       PLtetO-1 promoter (fragment): modified phage lambda PL promoter with tet operator sites (Lutz and Bujard, 1997)
   2560..2677    +  misc_feature   cPPT/CTS: central polypurine tract and central termination sequence of HIV-1
   2756..2967    +  promoter       EF-1α core promoter: core promoter for human elongation factor EF-1α
   2980..3248    +  LTR            5' LTR (truncated): truncated 5' long terminal repeat (LTR) from human T-cell leukemia virus (HTLV) type 1
   3280..3900    +  CDS            TetR: tetracycline repressor TetR; synthetic gene; TetR binds to the tetracycline operator tetO to inhibit transcription. This inhibition can be relieved by adding tetracycline or doxycycline.
   3967..4566    +  CDS            PuroR: puromycin N-acetyltransferase; pac from Streptomyces alboniger; confers resistance to puromycin
   4579..5167    +  misc_feature   WPRE: woodchuck hepatitis virus posttranscriptional regulatory element
   5171..5308    +  CDS            nef (fragment): NEF_HV1LA - Experimental evidence at protein level: Swiss-Prot protein existence level 1. Extracellular Nef protein targets CD4(+) T-lymphocytes for apoptosis by interacting with CXCR4 surface receptors. From Human immunodeficiency virus type 1 group M subtype B (isolate Lai) (HIV-1).
   5294..5474    +  LTR            5' LTR (truncated): truncated 5' long terminal repeat (LTR) from HIV-1
   5546..5667    +  polyA_signal   SV40 poly(A) signal: SV40 polyadenylation signal
   5707..5842    +  rep_origin     SV40 ori: SV40 origin of replication
   5899..5915    -  protein_bind   lac operator: The lac repressor binds to the lac operator to inhibit transcription in E. coli. This inhibition can be relieved by adding lactose or isopropyl-β-D-thiogalactopyranoside (IPTG). lac repressor encoded by lacI
   5923..5953    -  promoter       lac promoter: promoter for the E. coli lac operon
   5968..5989    -  protein_bind   CAP binding site: CAP binding activates transcription in the presence of cAMP. E. coli catabolite activator protein
   6002..6094    -  CDS            lacI (fragment): lac repressor; lacI; The lac repressor binds to the lac operator to inhibit transcription in E. coli. This inhibition can be relieved by adding lactose or isopropyl-β-D-thiogalactopyranoside (IPTG).
   6277..6865    -  rep_origin     ori: high-copy-number ColE1/pMB1/pBR322/pUC origin of replication
   7036..7896    -  CDS            AmpR: β-lactamase; bla; confers resistance to ampicillin, carbenicillin, and related antibiotics
   7897..8001    -  promoter       AmpR promoter: bla
   8096..8131    +  CDS            rop (fragment): Rop protein, which maintains plasmids at low copy number; rop
>Addgene plasmid #202450 | pRSITEP-shBIRC6-2-C911 | addgene full sequence | sequence record 399211 | Addgene NGS Result
CTTGTCTGTAAGCGGATGCCGGGAGCAGACAAGCCCGTCAGGGCGCGTCAGCGGGTGTTGGCGGGTGTCG
GGGCTGGCTTAACTATGCGGCATCAGAGCAGATTGTACTGAGAGTGCACCATATGCGGTGTGAAATACCG
CACAGATGCGTAAGGAGAAAATACCGCATCAGGCGCCATTCGCCATTCAGGCTGCGCAACTGTTGGGAAG
GGCGATCGGTGCGGGCCTCTTCGCTATTACGCCAGCTGGCGAAAGGGGGATGTGCTGCAAGGCGATTAAG
TTGGGTAACGCCAGGGTTTTCCCAGTCACGACGTTGTAAAACGACGGCCAGTGCCAAGCTGACGCGTGTA
GTCTTATGCAATACTCTTGTAGTCTTGCAACATGGTAACGATGAGTTAGCAACATGCCTTACAAGGAGAG
AAAAAGCACCGTGCATGCCGATTGGTGGAAGTAAGGTGGTACGATCGTGCCTTATTAGGAAGGCAACAGA
CGGGTCTGACATGGATTGGACGAACCACTGAATTGCCGCATTGCAGAGATATTGTATTTAAGTGCCTAGC
TCGATACATAAACGGGTCTCTCTGGTTAGACCAGATCTGAGCCTGGGAGCTCTCTGGCTAACTAGGGAAC
CCACTGCTTAAGCCTCAATAAAGCTTGCCTTGAGTGCTTCAAGTAGTGTGTGCCCGTCTGTTGTGTGACT
CTGGTAACTAGAGATCCCTCAGACCCTTTTAGTCAGTGTGGAAAATCTCTAGCAGTGGCGCCCGAACAGG
GACTTGAAAGCGAAAGGGAAACCAGAGGAGCTCTCTCGACGCAGGACTCGGCTTGCTGAAGCGCGCACGG
CAAGAGGCGAGGGGCGGCGACTGGTGAGTACGCCAAAAATTTTGACTAGCGGAGGCTAGAAGGAGAGAGA
TGGGTGCGAGAGCGTCAGTATTAAGCGGGGGAGAATTAGATCGCGATGGGAAAAAATTCGGTTAAGGCCA
GGGGGAAAGAAAAAATATAAATTAAAACATATAGTATGGGCAAGCAGGGAGCTAGAACGATTCGCAGTTA
ATCCTGGCCTGTTAGAAACATCAGAAGGCTGTAGACAAATACTGGGACAGCTACAACCATCCCTTCAGAC
AGGATCAGAAGAACTTAGATCATTATATAATACAGTAGCAACCCTCTATTGTGTGCATCAAAGGATAGAG
ATAAAAGACACCAAGGAAGCTTTAGACAAGATAGAGGAAGAGCAAAACAAAAGTAAGACCACCGCACAGC
AAGCGGCCACTGATCTTCAGACCTGGAGGAGGAGATATGAGGGACAATTGGAGAAGTGAATTATATAAAT
ATAAAGTAGTAAAAATTGAACCATTAGGAGTAGCACCCACCAAGGCAAAGAGAAGAGTGGTGCAGAGAGA
AAAAAGAGCAGTGGGAATAGGAGCTTTGTTCCTTGGGTTCTTGGGAGCAGCAGGAAGCACTATGGGCGCA
GCGTCAATGACGCTGACGGTACAGGCCAGACAATTATTGTCTGGTATAGTGCAGCAGCAGAACAATTTGC
TGAGGGCTATTGAGGCGCAACAGCATCTGTTGCAACTCACAGTCTGGGGCATCAAGCAGCTCCAGGCAAG
AATCCTGGCTGTGGAAAGATACCTAAAGGATCAACAGCTCCTGGGGATTTGGGGTTGCTCTGGAAAACTC
ATTTGCACCACTGCTGTGCCTTGGAATGCTAGTTGGAGTAATAAATCTCTGGAACAGATTTGGAATCACA
CGACCTGGATGGAGTGGGACAGAGAAATTAACAATTACACAAGCTTAATACACTCCTTAATTGAAGAATC
GCAAAACCAGCAAGAAAAGAATGAACAAGAATTATTGGAATTAGATAAATGGGCAAGTTTGTGGAATTGG
TTTAACATAACAAATTGGCTGTGGTATATAAAATTATTCATAATGATAGTAGGAGGCTTGGTAGGTTTAA
GAATAGTTTTTGCTGTACTTTCTATAGTGAATAGAGTTAGGCAGGGATATTCACCATTATCGTTTCAGAC
CCACCTCCCAACCCCGAGGGGACCCGACAGGCCCGAAGGAATAGAAGAAGAAGGTGGAGAGAGAGACAGA
GACAGATCCATTCGATTAGTGAACGGATCTCGACGGTATCGATGGCCGCCCCCTTCACCGAGGGCCTATT
TCCCATGATTCCTTCATATTTGCATATACGATACAAGGCTGTTAGAGAGATAATTGGAATTAATTTGACT
GTAAACACAAAGATATTAGTACAAAATACGTGACGTAGAAAGTAATAATTTCTTGGGTAGTTTGCAGTTT
TAAAATTATGTTTTAAAATGGACTATCATATGCTTACCGTAACTTGAAAGCCCTATCAGTGATAGAGATT
TATATATCCCTATCAGTGATAGAGACACCGGCCAGGAGCAAGTGAACATTCCGTTAATATTCATAGCGGA
ATGTTCACTTGCTCCTGGTTTTTTCGGACTGTAGAACTCTGAACCTCTCGGTGGTCGCCGTATCATTAGA
ATTCTCGACCTCGAGACAAATGGCAGTATTCATCCACAATTTTAAAAGAAAAGGGGGGATTGGGGGGTAC
AGTGCAGGGGAAAGAATAGTAGACATAATAGCAACAGACATACAAACTAAAGAATTACAAAAACAAATTA
CAAAAATTCAAAATTTTCGGGTTTATTACAGGGACAGCAGAGATCCACTTTGGCCGCCGACTAGTGGATC
TGCGATCGCTCCGGTGCCCGTCAGTGGGCAGAGCGCACATCGCCCACAGTCCCCGAGAAGTTGGGGGGAG
GGGTCGGCAATTGAACGGGTGCCTAGAGAAGGTGGCGCGGGGTAAACTGGGAAAGTGATGTCGTGTACTG
GCTCCGCCTTTTTCCCGAGGGTGGGGGAGAACCGTATATAAGTGCAGTAGTCGCCGTGAACGTTCTTTTT
CGCAACGGGTTTGCCGCCAGAACACAGCTGAAGCTTCGAGGGGCTCGCATCTCTCCTTCACGCGCCCGCC
GCCCTACCTGAGGCCGCCATCCACGCCGGTTGAGTCGCGTTCTGCCGCCTCCCGCCTGTGGTGCCTCCTG
AACTGCGTCCGCCGTCTAGGTAAGTTTAAAGCTCAGGTCGAGACCGGGCCTTTGTCCGGCGCTCCCTTGG
AGCCTACCTAGACTCAGCCGGCTCTCCACGCTTTGCCTGACCCTGCTTGCTCAACTCTACGTCTTTGTTT
CGTTTTCTGTTCTGCGCCGTTACAGATCCAAGCTGTGACCGGCGCCTACTCTAGACACCATGTCCAGACT
GGACAAGAGCAAAGTCATCAACTCTGCCTTGGAGCTCCTGAATGAAGTTGGCATTGAGGGCTTGACCACC
AGGAAGCTGGCCCAGAAGCTGGGTGTGGAGCAGCCTACCCTGTACTGGCATGTGAAGAACAAGAGGGCTC
TGCTTGATGCCCTGGCCATTGAGATGTTGGACAGGCACCACACCCACTTCTGCCCTCTGGAAGGGGAGTC
CTGGCAGGACTTCCTGAGGAACAATGCCAAGAGCTTCAGATGTGCCTTGCTCTCCCACCGGGACGGTGCC
AAAGTTCACTTGGGCACCAGGCCTACAGAGAAGCAGTATGAGACCCTGGAGAACCAGCTGGCATTCCTGT
GCCAACAAGGCTTCTCCCTGGAAAATGCCTTGTATGCCCTCTCTGCTGTGGGCCACTTCACCTTGGGCTG
TGTGCTGGAGGACCAGGAGCACCAAGTTGCCAAGGAGGAGAGGGAGACCCCCACCACTGACTCCATGCCA
CCACTGCTGCGGCAAGCTATTGAGTTGTTTGACCACCAAGGGGCTGAGCCTGCATTCCTGTTTGGCCTGG
AACTGATCATCTGTGGCCTGGAAAAGCAGCTGAAATGTGAGTCTGGCTCTGGATCCGAGGGCAGAGGAAG
CCTTCTAACATGCGGTGACGTGGAGGAGAATCCCGGCCCTTCCGGGATGACCGAGTACAAGCCCACGGTG
CGCCTCGCCACCCGCGACGACGTCCCCAGGGCCGTACGCACCCTCGCCGCCGCGTTCGCCGACTACCCCG
CCACGCGCCACACCGTCGATCCGGACCGCCACATCGAGCGGGTCACCGAGCTGCAAGAACTCTTCCTCAC
GCGCGTCGGGCTCGACATCGGCAAGGTGTGGGTCGCGGACGACGGCGCCGCGGTGGCGGTCTGGACCACG
CCGGAGAGCGTCGAAGCGGGGGCGGTGTTCGCCGAGATCGGCCCGCGCATGGCCGAGTTGAGCGGTTCCC
GGCTGGCCGCGCAGCAACAGATGGAAGGCCTCCTGGCGCCGCACCGGCCCAAGGAGCCCGCGTGGTTCCT
GGCCACCGTCGGCGTCTCGCCCGACCACCAGGGCAAGGGTCTGGGCAGCGCCGTCGTGCTCCCCGGAGTG
GAGGCGGCCGAGCGCGCCGGGGTGCCCGCCTTCCTGGAGACCTCCGCGCCCCGCAACCTCCCCTTCTACG
AGCGGCTCGGCTTCACCGTCACCGCCGACGTCGAGGTGCCCGAAGGACCGCGCACCTGGTGCATGACCCG
CAAGCCCGGTGCCTGAATCTAGGTCGACAATCAACCTCTGGATTACAAAATTTGTGAAAGATTGACTGGT
ATTCTTAACTATGTTGCTCCTTTTACGCTATGTGGATACGCTGCTTTAATGCCTTTGTATCATGCTATTG
CTTCCCGTATGGCTTTCATTTTCTCCTCCTTGTATAAATCCTGGTTGCTGTCTCTTTATGAGGAGTTGTG
GCCCGTTGTCAGGCAACGTGGCGTGGTGTGCACTGTGTTTGCTGACGCAACCCCCACTGGTTGGGGCATT
GCCACCACCTGTCAGCTCCTTTCCGGGACTTTCGCTTTCCCCCTCCCTATTGCCACGGCGGAACTCATCG
CCGCCTGCCTTGCCCGCTGCTGGACAGGGGCTCGGCTGTTGGGCACTGACAATTCCGTGGTGTTGTCGGG
GAAATCATCGTCCTTTCCTTGGCTGCTCGCCTGTGTTGCCACCTGGATTCTGCGCGGGACGTCCTTCTGC
TACGTCCCTTCGGCCCTCAATCCAGCGGACCTTCCTTCCCGCGGCCTGCTGCCGGCTCTGCGGCCTCTTC
CGCGTCTCCGCCTTCGCCCTCAGACGAGTCGGATCTCTCTTTGGGCCGCCTCCCCGCCTGGTACCTTTAA
GACCAATGACTTACAAGGCAGCTGTAGATCTTAGCCACTTTTTAAAAGAAAAGGGGGGACTGGAAGGGCT
AATTCACTCCCAACGAAGATAAGATCTGCTTTTTGCTTGTACTGGGTCTCTCTGGTTAGACCAGATCTGA
GCCTGGGAGCTCTCTGGCTAACTAGGGAACCCACTGCTTAAGCCTCAATAAAGCTTGCCTTGAGTGCTTC
AAGTAGTGTGTGCCCGTCTGTTGTGTGACTCTGGTAACTAGAGATCCCTCAGACCCTTTTAGTCAGTGTG
GAAAATCTCTAGCAGTAGTAGTTCATGTCATCTTATTATTCAGTATTTATAACTTGCAAAGAAATGAATA
TCAGAGAGTGAGAGGAACTTGTTTATTGCAGCTTATAATGGTTACAAATAAAGCAATAGCATCACAAATT
TCACAAATAAAGCATTTTTTTCACTGCATTCTAGTTGTGGTTTGTCCAAACTCATCAATGTATCTTATCA
TGTCTGGCTCTAGCTATCCCGCCCCTAACTCCGCCCATCCCGCCCCTAACTCCGCCCAGTTCCGCCCATT
CTCCGCCCCATGGCTGACTAATTTTTTTTATTTATGCAGAGGCCGAGGCCGCCTCGGCCTCTGAGCTATT
CCAGAAGTAGTGAGGAGGCTTTTTTGGAGGCCTAGACTTTTGCAGAGACCAAATTCGTAATCATGTCATA
GCTGTTTCCTGTGTGAAATTGTTATCCGCTCACAATTCCACACAACATACGAGCCGGAAGCATAAAGTGT
AAAGCCTGGGGTGCCTAATGAGTGAGCTAACTCACATTAATTGCGTTGCGCTCACTGCCCGCTTTCCAGT
CGGGAAACCTGTCGTGCCAGCTGCATTAATGAATCGGCCAACGCGCGGGGAGAGGCGGTTTGCGTATTGG
GCGCTCTTCCGCTTCCTCGCTCACTGACTCGCTGCGCTCGGTCGTTCGGCTGCGGCGAGCGGTATCAGCT
CACTCAAAGGCGGTAATACGGTTATCCACAGAATCAGGGGATAACGCAGGAAAGAACATGTGAGCAAAAG
GCCAGCAAAAGGCCAGGAACCGTAAAAAGGCCGCGTTGCTGGCGTTTTTCCATAGGCTCCGCCCCCCTGA
CGAGCATCACAAAAATCGACGCTCAAGTCAGAGGTGGCGAAACCCGACAGGACTATAAAGATACCAGGCG
TTTCCCCCTGGAAGCTCCCTCGTGCGCTCTCCTGTTCCGACCCTGCCGCTTACCGGATACCTGTCCGCCT
TTCTCCCTTCGGGAAGCGTGGCGCTTTCTCATAGCTCACGCTGTAGGTATCTCAGTTCGGTGTAGGTCGT
TCGCTCCAAGCTGGGCTGTGTGCACGAACCCCCCGTTCAGCCCGACCGCTGCGCCTTATCCGGTAACTAT
CGTCTTGAGTCCAACCCGGTAAGACACGACTTATCGCCACTGGCAGCAGCCACTGGTAACAGGATTAGCA
GAGCGAGGTATGTAGGCGGTGCTACAGAGTTCTTGAAGTGGTGGCCTAACTACGGCTACACTAGAAGAAC
AGTATTTGGTATCTGCGCTCTGCTGAAGCCAGTTACCTTCGGAAAAAGAGTTGGTAGCTCTTGATCCGGC
AAACAAACCACCGCTGGTAGCGGTGGTTTTTTTGTTTGCAAGCAGCAGATTACGCGCAGAAAAAAAGGAT
CTCAAGAAGATCCTTTGATCTTTTCTACGGGGTCTGACGCTCAGTGGAACGAAAACTCACGTTAAGGGAT
TTTGGTCATGAGATTATCAAAAAGGATCTTCACCTAGATCCTTTTAAATTAAAAATGAAGTTTTAAATCA
ATCTAAAGTATATATGAGTAAACTTGGTCTGACAGTTACCAATGCTTAATCAGTGAGGCACCTATCTCAG
CGATCTGTCTATTTCGTTCATCCATAGTTGCCTGACTCCCCGTCGTGTAGATAACTACGATACGGGAGGG
CTTACCATCTGGCCCCAGTGCTGCAATGATACCGCGAGACCCACGCTCACCGGCTCCAGATTTATCAGCA
ATAAACCAGCCAGCCGGAAGGGCCGAGCGCAGAAGTGGTCCTGCAACTTTATCCGCCTCCATCCAGTCTA
TTAATTGTTGCCGGGAAGCTAGAGTAAGTAGTTCGCCAGTTAATAGTTTGCGCAACGTTGTTGCCATTGC
TACAGGCATCGTGGTGTCACGCTCGTCGTTTGGTATGGCTTCATTCAGCTCCGGTTCCCAACGATCAAGG
CGAGTTACATGATCCCCCATGTTGTGCAAAAAAGCGGTTAGCTCCTTCGGTCCTCCGATCGTTGTCAGAA
GTAAGTTGGCCGCAGTGTTATCACTCATGGTTATGGCAGCACTGCATAATTCTCTTACTGTCATGCCATC
CGTAAGATGCTTTTCTGTGACTGGTGAGTACTCAACCAAGTCATTCTGAGAATAGTGTATGCGGCGACCG
AGTTGCTCTTGCCCGGCGTCAATACGGGATAATACCGCGCCACATAGCAGAACTTTAAAAGTGCTCATCA
TTGGAAAACGTTCTTCGGGGCGAAAACTCTCAAGGATCTTACCGCTGTTGAGATCCAGTTCGATGTAACC
CACTCGTGCACCCAACTGATCTTCAGCATCTTTTACTTTCACCAGCGTTTCTGGGTGAGCAAAAACAGGA
AGGCAAAATGCCGCAAAAAAGGGAATAAGGGCGACACGGAAATGTTGAATACTCATACTCTTCCTTTTTC
AATATTATTGAAGCATTTATCAGGGTTATTGTCTCATGAGCGGATACATATTTGAATGTATTTAGAAAAA
TAAACAAATAGGGGTTCCGCGCACATTTCCCCGAAAAGTGCCACCTGACGTCTAAGAAACCATTATTATC
ATGACATTAACCTATAAAAATAGGCGTATCACGAGGCCCTTTCGTCTCGCGCGTTTCGGTGATGACGGTG
AAAACCTCTGACACATGCAGCTCCCGGAGACGGTCACAG
